>Addgene plasmid #244583 | CL20_mEGFP_FOidr_031 | addgene full sequence | sequence record 487945 | Addgene NGS Result
AAAAAAAATCTAACCTCAAGTCAAGGCTTTTCTATGGAATAAGGAATGGACAGCAGGGGGCTGTTTCATA
TACTGATGACCTCTTTATAGCCAACCTTTGTTCATGGCAGCCAGCATATGGGCATATGTTGCCAAACTCT
AAACCAAATACTCATTCTGATGTTTTAAATGATTTGCCCTCCCATATGTCCTTCCGAGTGAGAGACACAA
AAAATTCCAACACACTATTGCAATGAAAATAAATTTCCTTTATTAGCCAGAAGTCAGATGCTCAAGGGGC
TTCATGATGTCCCCATAATTTTTGGCAGAGGGAAAAAGATCTGCTAGCTCGAGCAGCTGAAGCTTTATTG
AGGCTTAAGCAGTGGGTTCCCTAGTTAGCCAGAGAGCTCCCAGGCTCAGATCTGGTCTAACCAGAGAGAC
CCAGTACAGGCAAAAAGCAGATCTTGTCTTCTTTGGGAGTGAATTAGCCCTTCCAGTCCCCCCTTTTCTT
TTAAAAAGTGGCTAAGATCTACAGCTGCCTTGTAAGTCATTGGTCTTAAAGGTACCGTAATCTTATCTAG
AACCGGTTCAATCCTCCGATGAATCTTCCTGCTGATTGATCACAGTAAGGGCATCTTCTGATGCTTGGCG
CTTGGCTTCGGCTAAAGCGCGTTCCATTTTGGCACGCTCCGTCGTGATCAGTTCATGTGCTTTACGTTCA
GCATCGGACACGGCCTTCTGCAATTCCGACATTGCTTGGCGTTTGACCTCATTCACCGCTTCCCGGGAAG
CGGCCGCACTTCCCCCGGAGCCTCCGCTTCCGCCCTTGTACAGCTCGTCCATGCCGAGAGTGATCCCGGC
GGCGGTCACGAACTCCAGCAGGACCATGTGATCGCGCTTCTCGTTGGGGTCTTTGCTCAGCTTGGACTGG
GTGCTCAGGTAGTGGTTGTCGGGCAGCAGCACGGGGCCGTCGCCGATGGGGGTGTTCTGCTGGTAGTGGT
CGGCGAGCTGCACGCTGCCGTCCTCGATGTTGTGGCGGATCTTGAAGTTCACCTTGATGCCGTTCTTCTG
CTTGTCGGCCATGATATAGACGTTGTGGCTGTTGTAGTTGTACTCCAGCTTGTGCCCCAGGATGTTGCCG
TCCTCCTTGAAGTCGATGCCCTTCAGCTCGATGCGGTTCACCAGGGTGTCGCCCTCGAACTTCACCTCGG
CGCGGGTCTTGTAGTTGCCGTCGTCCTTGAAGAAGATGGTGCGCTCCTGGACGTAGCCTTCGGGCATGGC
GGACTTGAAGAAGTCGTGCTGCTTCATGTGGTCGGGGTAGCGGCTGAAGCACTGCACGCCGTAGGTCAGG
GTGGTCACGAGGGTGGGCCAGGGCACGGGCAGCTTGCCGGTGGTGCAGATGAACTTCAGGGTCAGCTTGC
CGTAGGTGGCATCGCCCTCGCCCTCGCCGGACACGCTGAACTTGTGGCCGTTTACGTCGCCGTCCAGCTC
GACCAGGATGGGCACCACCCCGGTGAACAGCTCCTCGCCCTTGCTCACCATGGTGGCGACCGGTGGATCC
CGGGCCCGCGGTACCGTCGACTGCAGAATTCGGTTCACTAAACGAGCCCGGTTCACTAAACGAGCTCTGC
TTATATAGACCTCCCACCGTACACGCCTACCGCCCATTTGCGTCAATGGGGCGGAGTTGTTACGACATTT
TGGAAAGTCCCGTTGATTTTGGTGCCAAAACAAACTCCCATTGACGTCAATGGGGTGGAGACTTGGAAAT
CCCCGTGAGTCAAACCGCTATCCACGCCCATTGATGTACTGCCAAAACCGCATCACCATGGTAATAGCGA
TGACTAATACGTAGATGTACTGCCAAGTAGGAAAGTCCCATAAGGTCATGTACTGGGCATAATGCCAGGC
GGGCCATTTACCGTCATTGACGTCAATAGGGGGCGTACTTGGCATATGATACACTTGATGTACTGCCAAG
TGGGCAGTTTACCGTAAATACTCCACCCATTGACGTCAATGGAAAGTCCCTATTGGCGTTACTATGGGAA
CATACGTCATTATTGACGTCAATGGGCGGGGGTCGTTGGGCGGTCAGCCAGGCGGGCCATTTACCGTAAG
TTATGTAACGCGGAACTCCATATATGGGCTATGAACTAATGACCCCGTAATTGATTACTATTAATAACTA
GCACGCGTTCGAAGCTTGAGCTCGGTCCCCTCGGGGTTGGGAGGTGGGTCTGAAACGATAATGGTGAATA
TCCCTGCCTAACTCTATTCACTATAGAAAGTACAGCAAAAACTATTCTTAAACCTACCAAGCCTCCTACT
ATCATTATGAATAATTTTATATACCACAGCCAATTTGTTATGTTAAACCAATTCCACAAACTTGCCCATT
TATCTAATTCCAATAATTCTTGTTCATTCTTTTCTTGCTGGTTTTGCGATTCTTCAATTAAGGAGTGTAT
TAAGCTTGTGTAATTGTTAATTTCTCTGTCCCACTCCATCCAGGTCGTGTGATTCCAAATCTGTTCCAGA
GATTTATTACTCCAACTAGCATTCCAAGGCACAGCAGTGGTGCAAATGAGTTTTCCAGAGCAACCCCAAA
TCCCCAGGAGCTGTTGATCCTTTAGGTATCTTTCCACAGCCAGGATTCTTGCCTGGAGCTGCTTGATGCC
CCAGACTGTGAGTTGCAACAGATGCTGTTGCGCCTCAATAGCCCTCAGCAAATTGTTCTGCTGCTGCACT
ATACCAGACAATAATTGTCTGGCCTGTACCGTCAGCGTCATTGACGCTGCGCCCATAGTGCTTCCTGCTG
CTCCCAAGAACCCAAGGAACAAAGCTCCTATTCCCACTGCTCTTTTTTCTCTCTGCACCACTCTTCTCTT
TGCCTTGGTGGGTGCTACTCCTAATGGTTCAATTTTTACTACTTTATATTTATATAATTCACTTCTCCAA
TTGTCCCTCATATCTCCTCCTTATGGTGTTTTACTAAACTTTTCCATGTTCTAATCCTCATCCTGTCTAC
TTGCCACACAATCATCACCTGCCATCTGTTTTCCATAATCCCTAATGATCTTTGCTTTTCTTCTTGGCAC
TACTTTTATGTCACTATTATCTTGTATTACTACTGCCCCTTCACCTTTCCAGAGGAGCTTTGCTGGTCCT
TTCCAAAGTGGATTTCTGCTGTCCCTGTAATAAACCCGAAAATTTTGAATTTTTGTAATTTGTTTTTGTA
ATTCTTTAGTTTGTATGTCTGTTGCTATTATGTCTACTATTCTTTCCCCTGCACTGTACCCCCCAATCCC
CCCTTTTCTTTTAAAATTGTGGATGAATACTGCCATTTGTACTGCTGTCTTAAGATGTTCAGCCTGATCT
CTTACCTGTCCTATAATTTTCTTTAATTCTTTATTCATAGATTCTACTACTCCTTGACTTTGGGGATTGT
AGGGAATTTCCAGGTCTGAAGATCCTGCTGCTTGCTGTGCTTTTTTCTTACTTTTGTTTTGCTCTTCCTC
TATCTTGTCTAAAGCTTCCTTGGTGTCTTTTATCTCTATCCTTTGATGCACACAATAGAGGGTTGCTACT
GTATTATATAATGATCTAAGTTCTTCTGATCCTGTCTGAAGGGATGGTTGTAGCTGTCCCAGTATTTGTC
TACAGCCTTCTGATGTTTCTAACAGGCCAGTATTAACTGCGAATCGTTCTAGCTCCCTGCTTGCCCATAC
TATATGTTTTAATTTATATTTTTTCTTTCCCCCTGGCCTTAACCGAATTTTTTCCCATCGCGATCTAATT
CTCCCCCGCTTAATACTGACGCTCTCGCACCCATCTCTCTCCTTCTAGCCTCCGCTAGTCAAAATTTTTG
GCGTACTCACCAGTCGCCGCCCCTCGCCTCTTGCCGTGCGCGCTTCAGCAAGCCGAGTCCTGCGTCGAGA
GAGCTCCTCTGGTTTCCCTTTCGCTTTCAAGTCCCTGTTCGGGCGCCACTGCTAGAGATTTTCCACACTG
ACTAAAAGGGTCTGAGGGATCTCTAGTTACCAGAGTCACACAACAGACGGGCACACACTACTTGAAGCAC
TCAAGGCAAGCTTTATTGAGGCTTAAGCAGTGGGTTCCCTAGTTAGCCAGAGAGCTCCCAGGCTCAGATC
TGGTCTAACCAGAGAGACCCAGTACAGGCAAAAAGCAGCTGCTTATATGCAGGATCTGAGGGCTCGCCAC
TCCCCAGTCCCGCCCAGGCCACGCCTCCCATGGTAATAGCGATGACTAATACGTAGATGTACTGCCAAGT
AGGAAAGTCCCATAAGGTCATGTACTGGGCATAATGCCAGGCGGGCCATTTACCGTCATTGACGTCAATA
GGGGGCGTACTTGGCATATGATACACTTGATGTACTGCCAAGTGGGCAGTTTACCGTAAATACTCCACCC
ATTGACGTCAATGGAAAGTCCCTATTGGCGTTACTATGGGAACATACGTCATTATTGACGTCAATGGGCG
GGGGTCGTTGGGCGGTCAGCCAGGCGGGCCATTTACCGTAAGTTATGTAACGCGGAACTCCATATATGGG
CTATGAACTAATGACCCCGTAATTGATTACTATTAATAACTAGTCAATAATCAATGTCGACCCAGGTGGC
ACTTTTCGGGGAAATGTGCGCGGAACCCCTATTTGTTTATTTTTCTAAATACATTCAAATATGTATCCGC
TCATGAGACAATAACCCTGATAAATGCTTCAATAATATTGAAAAAGGAAGAGTATGAGTATTCAACATTT
CCGTGTCGCCCTTATTCCCTTTTTTGCGGCATTTTGCCTTCCTGTTTTTGCTCACCCAGAAACGCTGGTG
AAAGTAAAAGATGCTGAAGATCAGTTGGGTGCACGAGTGGGTTACATCGAACTGGATCTCAACAGCGGTA
AGATCCTTGAGAGTTTTCGCCCCGAAGAACGTTTTCCAATGATGAGCACTTTTAAAGTTCTGCTATGTGG
CGCGGTATTATCCCGTATTGACGCCGGGCAAGAGCAACTCGGTCGCCGCATACACTATTCTCAGAATGAC
TTGGTTGAGTACTCACCAGTCACAGAAAAGCATCTTACGGATGGCATGACAGTAAGAGAATTATGCAGTG
CTGCCATAACCATGAGTGATAACACTGCGGCCAACTTACTTCTGACAACGATCGGAGGACCGAAGGAGCT
AACCGCTTTTTTGCACAACATGGGGGATCATGTAACTCGCCTTGATCGTTGGGAACCGGAGCTGAATGAA
GCCATACCAAACGACGAGCGTGACACCACGATGCCTGTAGCAATGGCAACAACGTTGCGCAAACTATTAA
CTGGCGAACTACTTACTCTAGCTTCCCGGCAACAATTAATAGACTGGATGGAGGCGGATAAAGTTGCAGG
ACCACTTCTGCGCTCGGCCCTTCCGGCTGGCTGGTTTATTGCTGATAAATCTGGAGCCGGTGAGCGTGGG
TCTCGCGGTATCATTGCAGCACTGGGGCCAGATGGTAAGCCCTCCCGTATCGTAGTTATCTACACGACGG
GGAGTCAGGCAACTATGGATGAACGAAATAGACAGATCGCTGAGATAGGTGCCTCACTGATTAAGCATTG
GTAACTGTCAGACCAAGTTTACTCATATATACTTTAGATTGATTTAAAACTTCATTTTTAATTTAAAAGG
ATCTAGGTGAAGATCCTTTTTGATAATCTCATGACCAAAATCCCTTAACGTGAGTTTTCGTTCCACTGAG
CGTCAGACCCCGTAGAAAAGATCAAAGGATCTTCTTGAGATCCTTTTTTTCTGCGCGTAATCTGCTGCTT
GCAAACAAAAAAACCACCGCTACCAGCGGTGGTTTGTTTGCCGGATCAAGAGCTACCAACTCTTTTTCCG
AAGGTAACTGGCTTCAGCAGAGCGCAGATACCAAATACTGTTCTTCTAGTGTAGCCGTAGTTAGGCCACC
ACTTCAAGAACTCTGTAGCACCGCCTACATACCTCGCTCTGCTAATCCTGTTACCAGTGGCTGCTGCCAG
TGGCGATAAGTCGTGTCTTACCGGGTTGGACTCAAGACGATAGTTACCGGATAAGGCGCAGCGGTCGGGC
TGAACGGGGGGTTCGTGCACACAGCCCAGCTTGGAGCGAACGACCTACACCGAACTGAGATACCTACAGC
GTGAGCTATGAGAAAGCGCCACGCTTCCCGAAGGGAGAAAGGCGGACAGGTATCCGGTAAGCGGCAGGGT
CGGAACAGGAGAGCGCACGAGGGAGCTTCCAGGGGGAAACGCCTGGTATCTTTATAGTCCTGTCGGGTTT
CGCCACCTCTGACTTGAGCGTCGATTTTTGTGATGCTCGTCAGGGGGGCGGAGCCTATGGAAAAACGCCA
GCAACGCGGCCTTTTTACGGTTCCTGGCCTTTTGCTGGCCTTTTGCTCACATGTTCTTTCCTGCGTTATC
CCCTGATTCTGTGGATAACCGTATTACCGCCTTTGAGTGAGCTGATACCGCTCGCCGCAGCCGAACGACC
GAGCGCAGCGAGTCAGTGAGCGAGGAAGCGGAAGAGCGCCCAATACGCAAACCGCCTCTCCCCGCGCGTT
GGCCGATTCATTAATGCAGCGGATCCAGACATGATAAGATACATTGATGAGTTTGGACAAACCACAACTA
GAATGCAGTGAAAAAAATGCTTTATTTGTGAAATTTGTGATGCTATTGCTTTATTTGTAACCATTATAAG
CTGCAATAAACAAGTTAGCTTTTTGCAAAAGCCTAGGCCTCCAAAAAAGCCTCCTCACTACTTCTGGAAT
AGCTCAGAGGCCGAGGCGGCCTCGGCCTCTGCATAAATAAAAAAAATTAGTCAGCCATGGGGCGGAGAAT
GGGCGGAACTGGGCGGAGTTAGGGGCGGGATGGGCGGAGTTAGGGGCGGGACTATGGTTGCTGACTAATT
GAGATGCGGATCCGCTGGCACGACAGGTTTCCCGACTGGAAAGCGGGCAGTGAGCGCAACGCAATTAATG
TGAGTTAGCTCACTCATTAGGCACCCCAGGCTTTACACTTTATGCTTCCGGCTCGTATGTTGTGTGGAAT
TGTGAGCGGATAACAATTTCACACAGGAAACAGCTATGACCATGATTACGCCAAGCTTGGGCTGCAGGTC
GAGGGATCTCCATAAGAGAAGAGGGACAGCTATGACTGGGAGTAGTCAGGAGAGGAGGAAAAATCTGGCT
AGTAAAACATGTAAGGAAAATTTTAGGGATGTTAAAGAAAAAAATAACACAAAACAAAATAT
Features (pLannotate 1.2.2; 29 found; start..end, strand, type, name):
    199..254     -  polyA_signal   β-globin poly(A) signal: rabbit β-globin polyadenylation signal (Gil and Proudfoot, 1987)
    340..475     -  LTR            3' LTR (ΔU3) (fragment): self-inactivating 3' long terminal repeat (LTR) from HIV-1
    477..545     -  CDS            nef (fragment): NEF_HV1Z2 - Experimental evidence at protein level: Swiss-Prot protein existence level 1. Extracellular Nef protein targets CD4(+) T-lymphocytes for apoptosis by interacting with CXCR4 surface receptors. From Human immunodeficiency virus type 1 group M subtype D (isolate Z2/CDC-Z34) (HIV-1).
    574..762     -  CDS            Cbfa2t3 (fragment): MTG16_MOUSE - Also known as Cbfa2t3h, Mtgr2. Experimental evidence at protein level: Swiss-Prot protein existence level 1. Transcriptional corepressor which facilitates transcriptional repression via its association with DNA-binding transcription factors and recruitment of other corepressors and histone-modifying enzymes. Can repress the expression of MMP7 in a ZBTB33-dependent manner. Reduces the protein levels and stability of the transcriptinal regulator HIF1A; interacts with EGLN1 and promotes the HIF1A prolyl hydroxylation-dependent ubiquitination and proteasomal degradation pathway. Cont
    805..1521    -  CDS            mEGFP: mEGFP is a basic (constitutively fluorescent) green fluorescent protein published in 2002, derived from Aequorea victoria. It has moderate acid sensitivity.
   1535..1572    -  misc_feature   MCS (fragment): multiple cloning site
   1571..1587    -  promoter       tight TRE promoter (fragment): Tet-responsive promoter PTight, consisting of seven tet operator sequences followed by the minimal CMV promoter
   1603..1806    -  promoter       CMV promoter: human cytomegalovirus (CMV) immediate early promoter
   1807..2110    -  enhancer       CMV enhancer: human cytomegalovirus immediate early enhancer
   2178..2194    -  misc_feature   MCS (fragment): multiple cloning site
   2194..2219    -  CDS            Rev (fragment): human immunodeficiency virus 1 (HIV-1) Rev protein; rev; enhances nuclear export of unspliced and incompletely spliced viral mRNAs
   2596..2829    -  misc_feature   RRE: The Rev response element (RRE) of HIV-1 allows for Rev-dependent mRNA export from the nucleus to the cytoplasm.
   2963..3046    -  CDS            vif (fragment): VIF_HV1BR - Experimental evidence at protein level: Swiss-Prot protein existence level 1. Counteracts the innate antiviral activity of host APOBEC3F and APOBEC3G. Forms a complex with host APOBEC3F and APOBEC3G thus preventing the entry of these lethally hypermutating enzymes into progeny virions. Recruits an active E3 ubiquitin ligase complex composed of elongin BC, CUL5, and RBX2 to induce polyubiquitination of APOBEC3G and APOBEC3F. In turn, they are directed to the 26S proteasome for degradation. Vif interaction with APOBEC3G also blocks its cytidine deaminase activity in a proteasome-inde
   3189..3306    -  misc_feature   cPPT/CTS: central polypurine tract and central termination sequence of HIV-1
   3455..3814    -  CDS            HIV-1 gag (fragment): gag protein from human immunodeficiency virus 1; gag
   3798..3923    -  misc_feature   HIV-1 Ψ: packaging signal of human immunodeficiency virus type 1
   3970..4227    -  LTR            5' LTR (truncated): truncated 5' long terminal repeat (LTR) from HIV-1
   4229..4608    -  enhancer       CMV enhancer: human cytomegalovirus immediate early enhancer
   4639..4743    +  promoter       AmpR promoter: bla
   4744..5604    +  CDS            AmpR: β-lactamase; bla; confers resistance to ampicillin, carbenicillin, and related antibiotics
   5775..6363    +  rep_origin     ori: high-copy-number ColE1/pMB1/pBR322/pUC origin of replication
   6546..6600    +  CDS            lacI (fragment): lac repressor; lacI; The lac repressor binds to the lac operator to inhibit transcription in E. coli. This inhibition can be relieved by adding lactose or isopropyl-β-D-thiogalactopyranoside (IPTG).
   6602..6736    -  polyA_signal   SV40 poly(A) signal: SV40 polyadenylation signal
   6756..6891    -  rep_origin     SV40 ori: SV40 origin of replication
   6915..6937    -  promoter       SV40 promoter (fragment): SV40 enhancer and early promoter
   6944..6983    +  CDS            lacI (fragment): lac repressor; lacI; The lac repressor binds to the lac operator to inhibit transcription in E. coli. This inhibition can be relieved by adding lactose or isopropyl-β-D-thiogalactopyranoside (IPTG).
   6996..7017    +  protein_bind   CAP binding site: CAP binding activates transcription in the presence of cAMP. E. coli catabolite activator protein
   7032..7062    +  promoter       lac promoter: promoter for the E. coli lac operon
   7070..7086    +  protein_bind   lac operator: The lac repressor binds to the lac operator to inhibit transcription in E. coli. This inhibition can be relieved by adding lactose or isopropyl-β-D-thiogalactopyranoside (IPTG). lac repressor encoded by lacI
