[The description below was written by a language model from this plasmid's Addgene catalogue record and pLannotate feature annotations shown in this document.]
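Description:
CL20_mEGFP_FOidr_031 is a mammalian expression plasmid built on the CL20 backbone. The feature table shows this backbone to be an HIV-1-derived, self-inactivating lentiviral transfer vector, although the catalogue lists it only as "Mammalian Expression". It is propagated in E. coli through a high-copy ColE1/pUC-type origin and selected with ampicillin via the β-lactamase gene. The recombination-limiting NEB Stable growth strain fits the repeated LTR sequences. The viral portion begins with a CMV enhancer fused to a truncated 5' LTR, an arrangement that typically drives genomic RNA transcription without Tat. This is followed by the Ψ packaging signal with a partial gag stretch, the cPPT/CTS, the Rev response element and a ΔU3 3' LTR backed by a rabbit β-globin polyadenylation signal. Short vif, rev and nef matches are residual HIV-1 sequence rather than functional genes. An SV40 origin and poly(A) signal, plus lac promoter/operator remnants, lie in the plasmid backbone.

The payload sits between the RRE and the 3' LTR. An internal CMV enhancer/promoter drives monomeric EGFP fused at the N terminus of FOidr_031, an unmutated intrinsically disordered region taken from the human oncogenic fusion protein CBFA2T3-GLIS2. The depositor's comment indicates residues 492–555 of the fusion. The annotation software matches this roughly 190 nt segment to mouse Cbfa2t3, which probably reflects homology with the CBFA2T3-derived part of the human sequence. No mammalian selection marker is annotated, so mEGFP fluorescence is the readout. The construct is meant for expressing the fluorescently tagged IDR in mammalian cells, and the associated publication concerns protein condensate formation and its links to RNA biology.
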