Addgene plasmid #244583: CL20_mEGFP_FOidr_031
Purpose: Express mEGFP-tagged intrinsically disordered protein (IDR), FOidr_031, derived from human fusion protein CBFA2T3_GLIS2
Depositing lab: Richard Kriwacki. Depositing organization: St. Jude Children's Research Hospital. Publication: Proteome-wide computational analyses reveal links between protein condensate formation and RNA biology. Maiti S, Tripathi S, Baggett DW, Phillips AH, Park CG, Wang J, Wahiduzzaman, Freyaldenhoven WT, Kinger S, Pioso BJ, Bollinger JC, Somjee R, Lang B, Babu MM, Kriwacki RW. Sci Adv. 2025 Dec 5;11(49):eady1420. doi: 10.1126/sciadv.ady1420. Epub 2025 Dec 3. PubMed 41337585.
Backbone
  Vector backbone: CL20
  Vector type: Mammalian Expression
Growth in bacteria
  Bacterial resistance: Ampicillin, 100 μg/mL
  Growth temperature: 37°C
  Growth strain: NEB Stable
  Copy number: High Copy
Gene/Insert
  Gene/Insert name: FOidr_031
  Species: H. sapiens (human)
  Mutation: Unmutated
  Tag / fusion protein: monomeric EGFP (N terminal on insert)
  Cloning method: Restriction Enzyme; 5′ cloning site Unknown (unknown if destroyed)
Terms and licenses: Academic/Nonprofit Terms; Industry Terms: Not Available to Industry
Depositor comments: CBFA2T3_GLIS2_492_555
How to cite: CL20_mEGFP_FOidr_031 was a gift from Richard Kriwacki (Addgene plasmid # 244583 ; http://n2t.net/addgene:244583 ; RRID:Addgene_244583)
